>Addgene plasmid #19715 | CAG-EnR | addgene partial sequence | sequence record 25377 | 19715 with pCAG-F
TCGCTGCAGCCCACAGTCAGCGCCCAGCCCCATTACCCTACAAATGCAGCATCTTCACCACCAGCAACAG
CAGCAGCAGCAACAGCAGCAGCAAATGCAGCACCTCCACCAGCTGCAGCAACTGCAGCAGTTGCACCAAC
AGCAACTGGCCGCCGGTGTCTTCCACCATCCGGCAATGGCCTTCGATGCCGCTGCAGCCGCCGCTGCTGC
AGCTGCTGCTGCGGCGGCCCACGCTCATGCTGCTGCACTGCAGCAGCGCCTCAGTGGCAGTGGATCGCCC
GCATCCTGCTCCACGCCCGCCTCGTCCACGCCGCTGACCATCAAGGAGGAGGAAAGCGACTCCGTGATCG
GTGACATGAGTTTCCACAATCAGACGCACACCACCAACGAGGAGGANGAGGCGGANGANGATGACGACAT
TGATGTGGATGTGGATGANACGTCGGCGGGCGGACGCCTGCCACCACCCGCCCACCAGCAGCAGTCGACN
GNCAAGCCCTCGCTGGNCTTTTCCATCTCCAACATCCTGANCGATCGTTTCGGANATGTCCAGAAGCCTG
GCANGTCGATTGAGAANCNGNNAGCATATTNCGCCCCTTCNANGCGAATCGCTCCCAGACTGCNACGCCC
TNCGCNTTTACA
