[The description below was written by a language model from this plasmid's Addgene catalogue record.]
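Description:
CAG-EnR is a mammalian expression plasmid built on the CAGEN backbone (about 4.8 kb without insert). It carries an approximately 950 bp fragment of the Drosophila melanogaster engrailed gene that encodes the engrailed repressor domain (EnR). The plasmid is maintained in E. coli as a high-copy construct under ampicillin selection. The record includes no feature table, so the replication origin, polyadenylation signal and any other backbone elements are not itemised. The promoter is also not listed as a separate field. However, the construct and backbone names and the CAG-F sequencing primer point to the CAG promoter, a hybrid of the CMV early enhancer and chicken β-actin promoter that gives strong, broad expression in vertebrate cells. The insert was placed between EcoRI and NotI sites. The 5′ EcoRI site was destroyed during cloning and the 3′ NotI site was kept.

The engrailed repressor domain is a well-known transferable transcriptional repression module. Fusing it to the DNA-binding domain of a transcription factor turns that factor into a dominant repressor of its normal targets. The record lists no fusion partner, tag or reporter, so this plasmid appears to express the repressor domain alone. That would make it suitable as a control for EnR-fusion constructs or as a parent for building them, although the record does not state the purpose. The associated publication concerns paired-type and POU homeodomain transcription factors that drive gene expression in retinal bipolar cells, which fits a role in experiments testing transcription factor function in the retina.
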