Addgene plasmid #19715: CAG-EnR
Depositing lab: Connie Cepko. Publication: A core paired-type and POU homeodomain-containing transcription factor program drives retinal bipolar cell gene expression. Kim DS, Matsuda T, Cepko CL. J Neurosci. 2008 Jul 30. 28(31):7748-64. 10.1523/JNEUROSCI.0397-08.2008 PubMed 18667607.
Backbone
  Vector backbone: CAGEN
  Backbone size w/o insert (bp): 4801
  Vector type: Mammalian Expression
Growth in bacteria
  Bacterial resistance: Ampicillin, 100 μg/mL
  Growth temperature: 37°C
  Growth strain: DH5alpha
  Copy number: High Copy
Gene/Insert
  Gene/Insert name: engrailed
  Species: D. melanogaster (fly)
  Insert size (bp): 953
  Mutation: Drosophila engrailed repressor domain
  Entrez Gene: en (a.k.a. Dmel_CG9015, 153867_at, Apa, CG9015, Dmel\CG9015, EN, En, EnR, Eng, Engr, Engrailed, Engrailed/Invected, Es, V, en1, spa2, spt)
  Cloning method: Restriction Enzyme; 5′ cloning site EcoRI (destroyed during cloning); 3′ cloning site NotI (not destroyed)
  Sequencing primers: 5′ CAG-F
Terms and licenses: Academic/Nonprofit Terms; Industry Terms: Not Available to Industry
How to cite: CAG-EnR was a gift from Connie Cepko (Addgene plasmid # 19715 ; http://n2t.net/addgene:19715 ; RRID:Addgene_19715)
